>Addgene plasmid #8412 | pMTH PKC gamma | addgene partial sequence | sequence record 16999 | MT1-F 5'-gctgtcctctaagcgtcacc-3'
NATTCNAGNCTTCTCCTACTTACTCCGTAGCTCCAGCTTCACCAGATCCTCTAGAGTCGACCTGCAGCCC
AAGCTCGCGGATCCATGGCGGGTCTGGGTCCTGGCGGGGGCGACTCAGAAGGGGGACCCCGACCCCTGTT
TTGCAGAAAGGGGGCGCTGAGGCAGAAGGTGGTCCACGAGGTGAAGAGCCACAAGTTCACCGCTCGTTTC
TTCAAGCAGCCAACCTTCTGCAGTCACTGTACCGACTTCATCTGGGGCATTGGAAAGCAGGGCCTGCAAT
GTCAAGTCTGCAGCTTTGTGGTTCACCGCCGATGCCACGAATTTGTGACCTTCGAGTGTCCAGGCGCTGG
AAAGGGCCCCCAGACGGACGACCCTCGCAACAAGCACAAGTTCCGTCTGCACAGCTACAGCAGTCCCACC
TTCTGCGACCACTGTGGTTCCCTCCTCTACGGGCTGGTGCACCAGGGCATGAAATGTTCCTGTTGCGAAA
TGAATGTGCACCGACGCTGTGTGCGCAGCGTGCCCTCCCTTTGCGGCGTGGACCATACAGAGCGCCGTGG
ACGTCTGCAACTGGAAATCCGGGCTCCCACATCAGATGAGATCCATATTACTGTGGGTGAGGCCCGGAAC
CTCATTCCTATGGACCCCAATGGCCTGTCTGATCCCTATGTGAAACTGAAGCTCATCCCGGACCCTCGGA
ACCTGACAAAACAAAAAACAAAGACCGTGAAAGCCACACTGAATCCCNTGTGGAACGAGTACTTCGTGTT
CAACNTGAANNCCGGGGANATGTNNACCCCCC
