[The description below was written by a language model from this plasmid's Addgene catalogue record.]
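Description:
pMTH PKC gamma is a mammalian expression plasmid carrying the rat (R. norvegicus) protein kinase C gamma cDNA (Prkcg) in the pMTH backbone, a large vector of about 11.5 kb before the insert is added. It is propagated in E. coli as a high-copy plasmid under ampicillin selection. It also carries a neomycin resistance marker, so transfected mammalian cells can be selected with G418, allowing stable PKC gamma-expressing lines to be derived as well as transient expression.

The PKC gamma coding sequence was inserted by restriction cloning at a BamHI position. Both the 5′ and 3′ BamHI junctions were destroyed in the process, so the insert cannot be released again with that enzyme. The record does not state which promoter drives the insert, what polyadenylation signal or origin of replication is present, or the size of the insert. No epitope tags, fusions, reporters or mutations are listed, and no feature table is available to fill these gaps, so the regulatory architecture has to be taken from the separately supplied backbone map.

The associated publication examined which protein kinase C isoforms mediate phorbol ester-induced myeloid differentiation by overexpressing individual isozymes. This suggests the plasmid belongs to a set of pMTH-based PKC isoform expression vectors, although gamma is not among the isoforms named in that study's title. The construct is suited to overexpressing PKC gamma in cultured mammalian cells to compare isoform-specific signalling, phorbol ester responsiveness and downstream cellular effects.
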