Addgene plasmid #8412: pMTH PKC gamma
Depositing lab: Frederic Mushinski. Depositing organization: National Cancer Institute (NCI). Publication: Phorbol ester-induced myeloid differentiation is mediated by protein kinase C-alpha and -delta and not by protein kinase C-beta II, -epsilon, -zeta, and -eta. Mischak H, Pierce JH, Goodnight J, Kazanietz MG, Blumberg PM, Mushinski JF. J Biol Chem 1993 Sep 25;268(27):20110-5. PubMed 8376369.
Backbone
  Vector backbone: pMTH
  Backbone size w/o insert (bp): 11500
  Vector type: Mammalian Expression
  Selectable markers: Neomycin (select with G418)
Growth in bacteria
  Bacterial resistance: Ampicillin, 100 μg/mL
  Growth temperature: 37°C
  Growth strain: DH5alpha
  Copy number: High Copy
Gene/Insert
  Gene/Insert name: Protein Kinase C gamma (alt names: PKC gamma; PKCg; Protein Kinase C gamma)
  Species: R. norvegicus (rat)
  Entrez Gene: Prkcg (a.k.a. PKC, PKCI, Prkc, Prkcc, RATPKCI)
  Cloning method: Restriction Enzyme; 5′ cloning site BamHI (destroyed during cloning); 3′ cloning site BamHI (destroyed during cloning)
  Sequencing primers: 5′ n/a
Resource information
  A portion of this plasmid was derived from a plasmid made by: The pMTH backbone was a gift from Dr. Michael Kuehl (backbone map uploaded here).
Terms and licenses: Academic/Nonprofit Terms; Industry Terms: Not Available to Industry
How to cite: pMTH PKC gamma was a gift from Frederic Mushinski (Addgene plasmid # 8412 ; http://n2t.net/addgene:8412 ; RRID:Addgene_8412)
